Addgene plasmid #26596: pSIH1-puro-STAT3 shRNA
Depositing lab: Frank Sinicrope. Depositing organization: Mayo Foundation for Medical Education and Research. Publication: Sorafenib inhibits STAT3 activation to enhance TRAIL-mediated apoptosis in human pancreatic cancer cells. Huang S, Sinicrope FA. Mol Cancer Ther. 2010 Mar . 9(3):742-50. 10.1158/1535-7163.MCT-09-1004 PubMed 20197401.
Backbone
  Vector backbone: pSIH1-H1-puro
  Backbone manufacturer: System Biosciences
  Backbone size w/o insert (bp): 7200
  Vector type: Lentiviral, RNAi
  Selectable markers: Puromycin
Growth in bacteria
  Bacterial resistance: Ampicillin, 100 μg/mL
  Growth temperature: 37°C
  Growth strain: Stbl3
  Copy number: High Copy
Gene/Insert
  Gene/Insert name: STAT3 shRNA
  Species: H. sapiens (human)
  Insert size (bp): 60
  Entrez Gene: STAT3 (a.k.a. ADMIO, ADMIO1, APRF, HIES)
  Cloning method: Restriction Enzyme; 5′ cloning site BamHI (not destroyed); 3′ cloning site EcoRI (not destroyed)
  Sequencing primers: 5′ agtgtcactaggcgggaacac
Terms and licenses: Academic/Nonprofit Terms; Industry Terms: Not Available to Industry
Depositor comments: STAT3 shRNA sequence: gatccGCATCTGCCTAGATCGGCTATTCAAGAGATAGCCGATCTAGGCAGATGTTTTTTg
How to cite: pSIH1-puro-STAT3 shRNA was a gift from Frank Sinicrope (Addgene plasmid # 26596 ; http://n2t.net/addgene:26596 ; RRID:Addgene_26596)
