[The description below was written by a language model from this plasmid's Addgene catalogue record and pLannotate feature annotations shown in this document.]
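Description:
pSIH1-puro-STAT3 shRNA is an HIV-1-based lentiviral RNAi vector built on the commercial pSIH1-H1-puro backbone and designed to knock down human STAT3. In bacteria it is maintained through a high-copy ColE1/pUC-type origin and selected with ampicillin via the β-lactamase gene. The sequenced record is about 7.1 kb. Remnants of lac elements, rop and bom are annotated in the backbone but appear to be only leftovers of the cloning vector.

The viral portion begins with an RSV promoter fused to a truncated 5' LTR, an arrangement that drives production of the packageable genomic RNA without Tat. It is followed by the Ψ packaging signal with a partial gag sequence, the Rev response element for nuclear export, and the cPPT/CTS, which aids nuclear import of the provirus. Internally, a CMV promoter drives the puromycin N-acetyltransferase gene, followed by a WPRE to enhance transcript expression, so transduced mammalian cells can be selected with puromycin. Downstream of the WPRE, just ahead of the second truncated LTR, sits the human H1 RNA polymerase III promoter. The roughly 60 bp STAT3 hairpin was cloned after it between BamHI and EcoRI sites. The hairpin itself is not annotated in the feature table, but it fits in the gap between the H1 promoter and the LTR. An SV40 polyadenylation signal and SV40 origin follow the 3' LTR.

The plasmid is used with separate packaging and envelope functions to make lentiviral particles for stable STAT3 silencing. The associated publication concerns STAT3 activation and TRAIL-mediated apoptosis in human pancreatic cancer cells.
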