Features (pLannotate 1.2.2; 26 found; start..end, strand, type, name):
     58..212     -  CDS            lacZα (fragment): LacZα fragment of β-galactosidase; lacZ fragment
    226..452     +  promoter       RSV promoter: Rous sarcoma virus enhancer/promoter
    453..633     +  LTR            5' LTR (truncated): truncated 5' long terminal repeat (LTR) from HIV-1
    680..805     +  misc_feature   HIV-1 Ψ: packaging signal of human immunodeficiency virus type 1
    789..1152    +  CDS            HIV-1 gag (fragment): gag protein from human immunodeficiency virus 1; gag
   1298..1531    +  misc_feature   RRE: The Rev response element (RRE) of HIV-1 allows for Rev-dependent mRNA export from the nucleus to the cytoplasm.
   1908..2008    +  CDS            Rev (fragment): human immunodeficiency virus 1 (HIV-1) Rev protein; rev; enhances nuclear export of unspliced and incompletely spliced viral mRNAs
   2027..2143    +  misc_feature   cPPT/CTS: central polypurine tract and central termination sequence of HIV-1
   2156..2232    +  enhancer       CMV enhancer (fragment): human cytomegalovirus immediate early enhancer
   2233..2436    +  promoter       CMV promoter: human cytomegalovirus (CMV) immediate early promoter
   2506..3105    +  CDS            PuroR: puromycin N-acetyltransferase; pac from Streptomyces alboniger; confers resistance to puromycin
   3112..3700    +  misc_feature   WPRE: woodchuck hepatitis virus posttranscriptional regulatory element
   3695..3799    +  CDS            nef (fragment): NEF_SIVS4 - Experimental evidence at protein level: Swiss-Prot protein existence level 1. Interferes with TCR signaling from the cell membrane. Interacts with CD247/TCRZ (TCR zeta chain) and exert potent down- regulation of cell surface TCR/CD3 complexes. From Simian immunodeficiency virus (isolate F236/smH4) (SIV-sm) (Simian immunodeficiency virus sooty mangabey monkey).
   3812..4026    +  promoter       H1 promoter: human H1 RNA promoter
   4120..4300    +  LTR            5' LTR (truncated): truncated 5' long terminal repeat (LTR) from HIV-1
   4372..4493    +  polyA_signal   SV40 poly(A) signal: SV40 polyadenylation signal
   4533..4668    +  rep_origin     SV40 ori: SV40 origin of replication
   4725..4741    -  protein_bind   lac operator: The lac repressor binds to the lac operator to inhibit transcription in E. coli. This inhibition can be relieved by adding lactose or isopropyl-β-D-thiogalactopyranoside (IPTG). lac repressor encoded by lacI
   4749..4779    -  promoter       lac promoter: promoter for the E. coli lac operon
   4794..4815    -  protein_bind   CAP binding site: CAP binding activates transcription in the presence of cAMP. E. coli catabolite activator protein
   4828..4920    -  CDS            lacI (fragment): lac repressor; lacI; The lac repressor binds to the lac operator to inhibit transcription in E. coli. This inhibition can be relieved by adding lactose or isopropyl-β-D-thiogalactopyranoside (IPTG).
   5103..5691    -  rep_origin     ori: high-copy-number ColE1/pMB1/pBR322/pUC origin of replication
   5862..6722    -  CDS            AmpR: β-lactamase; bla; confers resistance to ampicillin, carbenicillin, and related antibiotics
   6723..6827    -  promoter       AmpR promoter: bla
   6922..6957    +  CDS            rop (fragment): Rop protein, which maintains plasmids at low copy number; rop
   7059..52      +  misc_feature   bom (fragment) (across the origin): basis of mobility region from pBR322
>Addgene plasmid #26596 | pSIH1-puro-STAT3 shRNA | addgene full sequence | sequence record 229765 | Addgene NGS Result
TATGCGGTGTGAAATACCGCACAGATGCGTAAGGAGAAAATACCGCATCAGGCGCCATTCGCCATTCAGG
CTGCGCAACTGTTGGGAAGGGCGATCGGTGCGGGCCTCTTCGCTATTACGCCAGCTGGCGAAAGGGGGAT
GTGCTGCAAGGCGATTAAGTTGGGTAACGCCAGGGTTTTCCCAGTCACGACGTTGTAAAACGACGGCCAG
TGCCAAGCTGACGCGTGTAGTCTTATGCAATACTCTTGTAGTCTTGCAACATGGTAACGATGAGTTAGCA
ACATGCCTTACAAGGAGAGAAAAAGCACCGTGCATGCCGATTGGTGGAAGTAAGGTGGTACGATCGTGCC
TTATTAGGAAGGCAACAGACGGGTCTGACATGGATTGGACGAACCACTGAATTGCCGCATTGCAGAGATA
TTGTATTTAAGTGCCTAGCTCGATACATAAACGGGTCTCTCTGGTTAGACCAGATCTGAGCCTGGGAGCT
CTCTGGCTAACTAGGGAACCCACTGCTTAAGCCTCAATAAAGCTTGCCTTGAGTGCTTCAAGTAGTGTGT
GCCCGTCTGTTGTGTGACTCTGGTAACTAGAGATCCCTCAGACCCTTTTAGTCAGTGTGGAAAATCTCTA
GCAGTGGCGCCCGAACAGGGACTTGAAAGCGAAAGGGAAACCAGAGGAGCTCTCTCGACGCAGGACTCGG
CTTGCTGAAGCGCGCACGGCAAGAGGCGAGGGGCGGCGACTGGTGAGTACGCCAAAAATTTTGACTAGCG
GAGGCTAGAAGGAGAGAGATGGGTGCGAGAGCGTCAGTATTAAGCGGGGGAGAATTAGATCGCGATGGGA
AAAAATTCGGTTAAGGCCAGGGGGAAAGAAAAAATATAAATTAAAACATATAGTATGGGCAAGCAGGGAG
CTAGAACGATTCGCAGTTAATCCTGGCCTGTTAGAAACATCAGAAGGCTGTAGACAAATACTGGGACAGC
TACAACCATCCCTTCAGACAGGATCAGAAGAACTTAGATCATTATATAATACAGTAGCAACCCTCTATTG
TGTGCATCAAAGGATAGAGATAAAAGACACCAAGGAAGCTTTAGACAAGATAGAGGAAGAGCAAAACAAA
AGTAAGACCACCGCACAGCAAGCGGCCGCTGATCTTCAGACCTGGAGGAGGAGATATGAGGGACAATTGG
AGAAGTGAATTATATAAATATAAAGTAGTAAAAATTGAACCATTAGGAGTAGCACCCACCAAGGCAAAGA
GAAGAGTGGTGCAGAGAGAAAAAAGAGCAGTGGGAATAGGAGCTTTGTTCCTTGGGTTCTTGGGAGCAGC
AGGAAGCACTATGGGCGCAGCGTCAATGACGCTGACGGTACAGGCCAGACAATTATTGTCTGGTATAGTG
CAGCAGCAGAACAATTTGCTGAGGGCTATTGAGGCGCAACAGCATCTGTTGCAACTCACAGTCTGGGGCA
TCAAGCAGCTCCAGGCAAGAATCCTGGCTGTGGAAAGATACCTAAAGGATCAACAGCTCCTGGGGATTTG
GGGTTGCTCTGGAAAACTCATTTGCACCACTGCTGTGCCTTGGAATGCTAGTTGGAGTAATAAATCTCTG
GAACAGATTTGGAATCACACGACCTGGATGGAGTGGGACAGAGAAATTAACAATTACACAAGCTTAATAC
ACTCCTTAATTGAAGAATCGCAAAACCAGCAAGAAAAGAATGAACAAGAATTATTGGAATTAGATAAATG
GGCAAGTTTGTGGAATTGGTTTAACATAACAAATTGGCTGTGGTATATAAAATTATTCATAATGATAGTA
GGAGGCTTGGTAGGTTTAAGAATAGTTTTTGCTGTACTTTCTATAGTGAATAGAGTTAGGCAGGGATATT
CACCATTATCGTTTCAGACCCACCTCCCAACCCCGAGGGGACCCGACAGGCCCGAAGGAATAGAAGAAGA
AGGTGGAGAGAGAGACAGAGACAGATCCATTCGATTAGTGAACGGATCTCGACGGTATCGGTTAACTTTT
AAAAGAAAAGGGGGGATTGGGGGGTACAGTGCAGGGGAAAGAATAGTAGACATAATAGCAACAGACATAC
AAACTAAAGAATTACAAAAACAAATTACAAAATTCAAAATTTTATCGATACTAGTATTATGCCCAGTACA
TGACCTTATGGGACTTTCCTACTTGGCAGTACATCTACGTATTAGTCATCGCTATTACCATGGTGATGCG
GTTTTGGCAGTACATCAATGGGCGTGGATAGCGGTTTGACTCACGGGGATTTCCAAGTCTCCACCCCATT
GACGTCAATGGGAGTTTGTTTTGGCACCAAAATCAACGGGACTTTCCAAAATGTCGTAACAACTCCGCCC
CATTGACGCAAATGGGCGGTAGGCGTGTACGGTGGGAGGTTTATATAAGCAGAGCTCGTTTAGTGAACCG
TCAGATCGCCTGGAGACGCCATCCACGCTGTTTTGACCTCCATAGAAGATTCTAGATGACCGAGTACAAG
CCCACGGTGCGCCTCGCCACCCGCGACGACGTCCCCAGGGCCGTACGCACCCTCGCCGCCGCGTTCGCCG
ACTACCCCGCCACGCGCCACACCGTCGATCCGGACCGCCACATCGAGCGGGTCACCGAGCTGCAAGAACT
CTTCCTCACGCGCGTCGGGCTCGACATCGGCAAGGTGTGGGTCGCGGACGACGGCGCCGCGGTGGCGGTC
TGGACCACGCCGGAGAGCGTCGAAGCGGGGGCGGTGTTCGCCGAGATCGGCCCGCGCATGGCCGAGTTGA
GCGGTTCCCGGCTGGCCGCGCAGCAACAGATGGAAGGCCTCCTGGCGCCGCACCGGCCCAAGGAGCCCGC
GTGGTTCCTGGCCACCGTCGGCGTCTCGCCCGACCACCAGGGCAAGGGTCTGGGCAGCGCCGTCGTGCTC
CCCGGAGTGGAGGCGGCCGAGCGCGCCGGGGTGCCCGCCTTCCTGGAGACCTCCGCGCCCCGCAACCTCC
CCTTCTACGAGCGGCTCGGCTTCACCGTCACCGCCGACGTCGAGGTGCCCGAAGGACCGCGCACCTGGTG
CATGACCCGCAAGCCCGGTGCCTGAGTCGACAATCAACCTCTGGATTACAAAATTTGTGAAAGATTGACT
GGTATTCTTAACTATGTTGCTCCTTTTACGCTATGTGGATACGCTGCTTTAATGCCTTTGTATCATGCTA
TTGCTTCCCGTATGGCTTTCATTTTCTCCTCCTTGTATAAATCCTGGTTGCTGTCTCTTTATGAGGAGTT
GTGGCCCGTTGTCAGGCAACGTGGCGTGGTGTGCACTGTGTTTGCTGACGCAACCCCCACTGGTTGGGGC
ATTGCCACCACCTGTCAGCTCCTTTCCGGGACTTTCGCTTTCCCCCTCCCTATTGCCACGGCGGAACTCA
TCGCCGCCTGCCTTGCCCGCTGCTGGACAGGGGCTCGGCTGTTGGGCACTGACAATTCCGTGGTGTTGTC
GGGGAAATCATCGTCCTTTCCTTGGCTGCTCGCCTGTGTTGCCACCTGGATTCTGCGCGGGACGTCCTTC
TGCTACGTCCCTTCGGCCCTCAATCCAGCGGACCTTCCTTCCCGCGGCCTGCTGCCGGCTCTGCGGCCTC
TTCCGCGTCTCCGCCTTCGCCCTCAGACGAGTCGGATCTCCCTTTGGGCCGCCTCCCCGCCTGGTACCTT
TAAGACCAATGACTTACAAGGCAGCTGTAGATCTTAGCCACTTTTTAAAAGAAAAGGGGGGACTGGAAGG
GCTAATTCACTCCCAACGATGTCAAGAATTGGAACGCTGACGTCATCAACCCGCTCCAAGGAATCGCGGG
CCCAGTGTCACTAGGCGGGAACACCCAGCGCGCGTGCGCCCTGGCAGGAAGATGGCTGTGAGGGACAGGG
GAGTGGCGCCCTGCAATATTTGCATGTCGCTATGTGTTCTGGGAAATCACCATAAACGTGAAATGTCTTT
GGATTTGGGAATCTTATAAGTTCTGTATGAGACCACTTGGATCCGCATCTGCCTAGATCGGCTATTCAAG
AGATAGCCGATCTAGGCAGATGTTTTTTGAATTCTTCGATTCTGCTTTTTGCTTCTACTGGGTCTCTCTG
GTTAGACCAGATCTGAGCCTGGGAGCTCTCTGGCTAACTAGGGAACCCACTGCTTAAGCCTCAATAAAGC
TTGCCTTGAGTGCTTCAAGTAGTGTGTGCCCGTCTGTTGTGTGACTCTGGTAACTAGAGATCCCTCAGAC
CCTTTCAGTCAGTGTGGAAAATCTCTAGCAGTAGTAGTTCATGTCATCTTATTATTCAGTATTTATAACT
TGCAAAGAAATGAATATCAGAGAGTGAGAGGAACTTGTTTATTGCAGCTTATAATGGTTACAAATAAAGC
AATAGCATCACAAATTTCACAAATAAAGCATTTTTTTCACTGCATTCTAGTTGTGGTTTGTCCAAACTCA
TCAATGTATCTTATCATGTCTGGCTCTAGCTATCCCGCCCCTAACTCCGCCCATCCCGCCCCTAACTCCG
CCCAGTTCCGCCCATTCTCCGCCCCATGGCTGACTAATTTTTTTTATTTATGCAGAGGCCGAGGCCGCCT
CGGCCTCTGAGCTATTCCAGAAGTAGTGAGGAGGCTTTTTTGGAGGCCTAGACTTTTGCAGAGACCAAAT
TCGTAATCATGTCATAGCTGTTTCCTGTGTGAAATTGTTATCCGCTCACAATTCCACACAACATACGAGC
CGGAAGCATAAAGTGTAAAGCCTGGGGTGCCTAATGAGTGAGCTAACTCACATTAATTGCGTTGCGCTCA
CTGCCCGCTTTCCAGTCGGGAAACCTGTCGTGCCAGCTGCATTAATGAATCGGCCAACGCGCGGGGAGAG
GCGGTTTGCGTATTGGGCGCTCTTCCGCTTCCTCGCTCACTGACTCGCTGCGCTCGGTCGTTCGGCTGCG
GCGAGCGGTATCAGCTCACTCAAAGGCGGTAATACGGTTATCCACAGAATCAGGGGATAACGCAGGAAAG
AACATGTGAGCAAAAGGCCAGCAAAAGGCCAGGAACCGTAAAAAGGCCGCGTTGCTGGCGTTTTTCCATA
GGCTCCGCCCCCCTGACGAGCATCACAAAAATCGACGCTCAAGTCAGAGGTGGCGAAACCCGACAGGACT
ATAAAGATACCAGGCGTTTCCCCCTGGAAGCTCCCTCGTGCGCTCTCCTGTTCCGACCCTGCCGCTTACC
GGATACCTGTCCGCCTTTCTCCCTTCGGGAAGCGTGGCGCTTTCTCATAGCTCACGCTGTAGGTATCTCA
GTTCGGTGTAGGTCGTTCGCTCCAAGCTGGGCTGTGTGCACGAACCCCCCGTTCAGCCCGACCGCTGCGC
CTTATCCGGTAACTATCGTCTTGAGTCCAACCCGGTAAGACACGACTTATCGCCACTGGCAGCAGCCACT
GGTAACAGGATTAGCAGAGCGAGGTATGTAGGCGGTGCTACAGAGTTCTTGAAGTGGTGGCCTAACTACG
GCTACACTAGAAGAACAGTATTTGGTATCTGCGCTCTGCTGAAGCCAGTTACCTTCGGAAAAAGAGTTGG
TAGCTCTTGATCCGGCAAACAAACCACCGCTGGTAGCGGTGGTTTTTTTGTTTGCAAGCAGCAGATTACG
CGCAGAAAAAAAGGATCTCAAGAAGATCCTTTGATCTTTTCTACGGGGTCTGACGCTCAGTGGAACGAAA
ACTCACGTTAAGGGATTTTGGTCATGAGATTATCAAAAAGGATCTTCACCTAGATCCTTTTAAATTAAAA
ATGAAGTTTTAAATCAATCTAAAGTATATATGAGTAAACTTGGTCTGACAGTTACCAATGCTTAATCAGT
GAGGCACCTATCTCAGCGATCTGTCTATTTCGTTCATCCATAGTTGCCTGACTCCCCGTCGTGTAGATAA
CTACGATACGGGAGGGCTTACCATCTGGCCCCAGTGCTGCAATGATACCGCGAGACCCACGCTCACCGGC
TCCAGATTTATCAGCAATAAACCAGCCAGCCGGAAGGGCCGAGCGCAGAAGTGGTCCTGCAACTTTATCC
GCCTCCATCCAGTCTATTAATTGTTGCCGGGAAGCTAGAGTAAGTAGTTCGCCAGTTAATAGTTTGCGCA
ACGTTGTTGCCATTGCTACAGGCATCGTGGTGTCACGCTCGTCGTTTGGTATGGCTTCATTCAGCTCCGG
TTCCCAACGATCAAGGCGAGTTACATGATCCCCCATGTTGTGCAAAAAAGCGGTTAGCTCCTTCGGTCCT
CCGATCGTTGTCAGAAGTAAGTTGGCCGCAGTGTTATCACTCATGGTTATGGCAGCACTGCATAATTCTC
TTACTGTCATGCCATCCGTAAGATGCTTTTCTGTGACTGGTGAGTACTCAACCAAGTCATTCTGAGAATA
GTGTATGCGGCGACCGAGTTGCTCTTGCCCGGCGTCAATACGGGATAATACCGCGCCACATAGCAGAACT
TTAAAAGTGCTCATCATTGGAAAACGTTCTTCGGGGCGAAAACTCTCAAGGATCTTACCGCTGTTGAGAT
CCAGTTCGATGTAACCCACTCGTGCACCCAACTGATCTTCAGCATCTTTTACTTTCACCAGCGTTTCTGG
GTGAGCAAAAACAGGAAGGCAAAATGCCGCAAAAAAGGGAATAAGGGCGACACGGAAATGTTGAATACTC
ATACTCTTCCTTTTTCAATATTATTGAAGCATTTATCAGGGTTATTGTCTCATGAGCGGATACATATTTG
AATGTATTTAGAAAAATAAACAAATAGGGGTTCCGCGCACATTTCCCCGAAAAGTGCCACCTGACGTCTA
AGAAACCATTATTATCATGACATTAACCTATAAAAATAGGCGTATCACGAGGCCCTTTCGTCTCGCGCGT
TTCGGTGATGACGGTGAAAACCTCTGACACATGCAGCTCCCGGAGACGGTCACAGCTTGTCTGTAAGCGG
ATGCCGGGAGCAGACAAGCCCGTCAGGGCGCGTCAGCGGGTGTTGGCGGGTGTCGGGGCTGGCTTAACTA
TGCGGCATCAGAGCAGATTGTACTGAGAGTGCACCA
