>Addgene plasmid #26596 | pSIH1-puro-STAT3 shRNA | addgene partial sequence | sequence record 140059 | biPGK-F 5'-CTGACAATTCCGTGGTGTTGTCGG-3'
TGCTCGCCTGTGTTGCCACCTGGATTCTGCGCGGGACGTCCTTCTGCTACGTCCCTTCGGCCCTCAATCC
AGCGGACCTTCCTTCCCGCGGCCTGCTGCCGGCTCTGCGGCCTCTTCCGCGTCTCCGCCTTCGCCCTCAG
ACGAGTCGGATCTCCCTTTGGGCCGCCTCCCCGCCTGGTACCTTTAAGACCAATGACTTACAAGGCAGCT
GTAGATCTTAGCCACTTTTTAAAAGAAAAGGGGGGACTGGAAGGGCTAATTCACTCCCAACGATGTCAAG
AATTGGAACGCTGACGTCATCAACCCGCTCCAAGGAATCGCGGGCCCAGTGTCACTAGGCGGGAACACCC
AGCGCGCGTGCGCCCTGGCAGGAAGATGGCTGTGAGGGACAGGGGAGTGGCGCCCTGCAATATTTGCATG
TCGCTATGTGTTCTGGGAAATCACCATAAACGTGAAATGTCTTTGGATTTGGGAATCTTATAAGTTCTGT
ATGAGACCACTTGGATCCGCATCTGCCTAGATCGGCTATTCAAGAGATAGCCGATCTAGGCAGATGTTTT
TTGAATTCTTCGATTCTGCTTTTTGCTTCTACTGGGTCTCTCTGGTTAGACCAGATCTGAGCCTGGGAGC
TCTCTGGCTAACTAGGGAACCCACTGCTTAAGCCTCAATAAAGCTTGCCTTGAGTGCTTCAAGTAGTGTG
TGCCCGTCTGTTGTGTGACTCTGGTAACTAGAGATCCCTCAGACCCTTTCAGTCAGTGTGGAAAATCTCT
AGCAGTAGTAGTTCATGTCATCTTATTATTCAGTATTTATAA
